Addgene plasmid #19360: pLenti PGK V5-LUC Puro (w543-1)
Purpose: 3rd gen lentiviral V5-Luciferase expression vector, PGK promoter, Puro
Depositing lab: Eric Campeau & Paul Kaufman. Depositing organization: University of Massachusetts, Worcester. Publication: A versatile viral system for expression and depletion of proteins in mammalian cells. Campeau E, Ruhl VE, Rodier F, Smith CL, Rahmberg BL, Fuss JO, Campisi J, Yaswen P, Cooper PK, Kaufman PD.. PLoS One. 2009 Aug 6;4(8):e6529. 10.1371/journal.pone.0006529 PubMed 19657394.
Backbone
  Vector backbone: p156RRL-sinPPT-CMV-GFP-PRE/Nhe I
  Backbone size w/o insert (bp): 8010
  Vector type: Mammalian Expression, Lentiviral, Luciferase
  Selectable markers: Puromycin
Growth in bacteria
  Bacterial resistance: Ampicillin, 100 μg/mL
  Growth temperature: 37°C
  Growth strain: NEB Stable
  Copy number: High Copy
Gene/Insert
  Gene/Insert name: Firefly Luciferase (alt name: LUC)
  Insert size (bp): 1721
  Tag / fusion protein: V5 (N terminal on backbone)
  Cloning method: Restriction Enzyme; 5′ cloning site Bam HI (not destroyed); 3′ cloning site Xba I (not destroyed)
  Sequencing primers: 5′ PGKforw
Terms and licenses: Academic/Nonprofit Terms; Industry Terms: Not Available to Industry
Depositor comments: Luciferase cDNA was derived from the pGL3 plasmid (Stratagene)
How to cite: pLenti PGK V5-LUC Puro (w543-1) was a gift from Eric Campeau & Paul Kaufman (Addgene plasmid # 19360 ; http://n2t.net/addgene:19360 ; RRID:Addgene_19360)
