[The description below was written by a language model from this plasmid's Addgene catalogue record and pLannotate feature annotations shown in this document.]
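Description:
pLenti PGK V5-LUC Puro (w543-1) is a third-generation, self-inactivating HIV-1-based lentiviral transfer vector for stable expression of V5-tagged firefly luciferase in mammalian cells. It derives from the p156RRL-sinPPT-CMV-GFP-PRE backbone and is maintained in E. coli as a high-copy plasmid through a ColE1/pUC-type origin with ampicillin resistance. An f1 origin, an SV40 origin and remnants of a pBluescript-type lac/lacZα region with T3 and T7 promoters are also present in the bacterial portion.

The viral genome is transcribed in packaging cells from a chimeric RSV promoter fused to a truncated 5' LTR, which removes the need for Tat. It carries the Ψ packaging signal with a partial gag sequence, the Rev response element for nuclear export of full-length RNA, and the cPPT/CTS, which improves transduction. The 3' LTR has a U3 deletion, so the integrated provirus lacks LTR promoter activity, and an SV40 polyadenylation signal lies downstream.

Within the provirus, a human PGK promoter drives an N-terminal V5 epitope tag followed by the luciferase coding sequence (annotated as luc+, stated to derive from pGL3), inserted between BamHI and XbaI sites. The tag and insert are flanked by attB1 and attB2 sites, which are characteristic products of Gateway recombination. A WPRE follows to enhance transcript stability and expression. A second, independent cassette with a mouse PGK promoter driving puromycin N-acetyltransferase allows selection of transduced cells.

The vector suits making stable luciferase reporter cell lines. It could also act as a control construct within the associated lentiviral expression series, with luminescence or anti-V5 detection as readouts.
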