Features (pLannotate 1.2.2; 32 found; start..end, strand, type, name):
     27..131     +  promoter       AmpR promoter: bla
    132..992     +  CDS            AmpR: β-lactamase; bla; confers resistance to ampicillin, carbenicillin, and related antibiotics
   1163..1751    +  rep_origin     ori: high-copy-number ColE1/pMB1/pBR322/pUC origin of replication
   1934..2026    +  CDS            lacI (fragment): lac repressor; lacI; The lac repressor binds to the lac operator to inhibit transcription in E. coli. This inhibition can be relieved by adding lactose or isopropyl-β-D-thiogalactopyranoside (IPTG).
   2039..2060    +  protein_bind   CAP binding site: CAP binding activates transcription in the presence of cAMP. E. coli catabolite activator protein
   2075..2105    +  promoter       lac promoter: promoter for the E. coli lac operon
   2113..2129    +  protein_bind   lac operator: The lac repressor binds to the lac operator to inhibit transcription in E. coli. This inhibition can be relieved by adding lactose or isopropyl-β-D-thiogalactopyranoside (IPTG). lac repressor encoded by lacI
   2174..2192    +  promoter       T3 promoter: promoter for bacteriophage T3 RNA polymerase
   2220..2441    +  promoter       RSV promoter: Rous sarcoma virus enhancer/promoter
   2448..2628    +  LTR            5' LTR (truncated): truncated 5' long terminal repeat (LTR) from HIV-1
   2672..2797    +  misc_feature   HIV-1 Ψ: packaging signal of human immunodeficiency virus type 1
   2781..3144    +  CDS            HIV-1 gag (fragment): gag protein from human immunodeficiency virus 1; gag
   3239..3575    +  ncRNA          RRE: Accession: RF00036 - HIV Rev response element
   3900..4000    +  CDS            Rev (fragment): human immunodeficiency virus 1 (HIV-1) Rev protein; rev; enhances nuclear export of unspliced and incompletely spliced viral mRNAs
   4019..4136    +  misc_feature   cPPT/CTS: central polypurine tract and central termination sequence of HIV-1
   4156..4179    -  misc_feature   MCS (fragment): pBluescript multiple cloning site
   4183..4693    +  promoter       hPGK promoter: human phosphoglycerate kinase 1 promoter
   4748..4772    +  protein_bind   attB1: mutant version of attB; recombination site for the Gateway® BP reaction BP Clonase™
   4784..4825    +  CDS            V5 tag: epitope tag from simian virus 5
   4850..4870    +  promoter       SRα promoter (fragment): hybrid promoter consisting of the SV40 early promoter plus part of the long terminal repeat of human T-lymphotrophic virus 1
   4901..6553    +  CDS            luciferase: firefly luciferase; luc+; enhanced luc+ version of the luciferase gene
   6560..6584    -  protein_bind   attB2: mutant version of attB; recombination site for the Gateway® BP reaction BP Clonase™
   6615..7203    +  misc_feature   WPRE: woodchuck hepatitis virus posttranscriptional regulatory element
   7217..7716    +  promoter       PGK promoter: mouse phosphoglycerate kinase 1 promoter
   7737..8336    +  CDS            PuroR: puromycin N-acetyltransferase; pac from Streptomyces alboniger; confers resistance to puromycin
   8404..8472    +  CDS            nef (fragment): NEF_HV1Z2 - Experimental evidence at protein level: Swiss-Prot protein existence level 1. Extracellular Nef protein targets CD4(+) T-lymphocytes for apoptosis by interacting with CXCR4 surface receptors. From Human immunodeficiency virus type 1 group M subtype D (isolate Z2/CDC-Z34) (HIV-1).
   8474..8707    +  LTR            3' LTR (ΔU3): self-inactivating 3' long terminal repeat (LTR) from HIV-1
   8779..8900    +  polyA_signal   SV40 poly(A) signal: SV40 polyadenylation signal
   8919..9054    +  rep_origin     SV40 ori: SV40 origin of replication
   9087..9105    -  promoter       T7 promoter: promoter for bacteriophage T7 RNA polymerase
   9113..9268    +  CDS            lacZα (fragment): LacZα fragment of β-galactosidase; lacZ fragment
   9276..9731    +  rep_origin     f1 ori (sequence partly withheld): f1 bacteriophage origin of replication; arrow indicates direction of (+) strand synthesis
>Addgene plasmid #19360 | pLenti PGK V5-LUC Puro (w543-1) | depositor full sequence | sequence record 9015 | Author sequence
CAGGTGGCACTTTTCGGGGAAATGTGCGCGGAACCCCTATTTGTTTATTTTTCTAAATACATTCAAATAT
GTATCCGCTCATGAGACAATAACCCTGATAAATGCTTCAATAATATTGAAAAAGGAAGAGTATGAGTATT
CAACATTTCCGTGTCGCCCTTATTCCCTTTTTTGCGGCATTTTGCCTTCCTGTTTTTGCTCACCCAGAAA
CGCTGGTGAAAGTAAAAGATGCTGAAGATCAGTTGGGTGCACGAGTGGGTTACATCGAACTGGATCTCAA
CAGCGGTAAGATCCTTGAGAGTTTTCGCCCCGAAGAACGTTTTCCAATGATGAGCACTTTTAAAGTTCTG
CTATGTGGCGCGGTATTATCCCGTATTGACGCCGGGCAAGAGCAACTCGGTCGCCGCATACACTATTCTC
AGAATGACTTGGTTGAGTACTCACCAGTCACAGAAAAGCATCTTACGGATGGCATGACAGTAAGAGAATT
ATGCAGTGCTGCCATAACCATGAGTGATAACACTGCGGCCAACTTACTTCTGACAACGATCGGAGGACCG
AAGGAGCTAACCGCTTTTTTGCACAACATGGGGGATCATGTAACTCGCCTTGATCGTTGGGAACCGGAGC
TGAATGAAGCCATACCAAACGACGAGCGTGACACCACGATGCCTGTAGCAATGGCAACAACGTTGCGCAA
ACTATTAACTGGCGAACTACTTACTCTAGCTTCCCGGCAACAATTAATAGACTGGATGGAGGCGGATAAA
GTTGCAGGACCACTTCTGCGCTCGGCCCTTCCGGCTGGCTGGTTTATTGCTGATAAATCTGGAGCCGGTG
AGCGTGGGTCTCGCGGTATCATTGCAGCACTGGGGCCAGATGGTAAGCCCTCCCGTATCGTAGTTATCTA
CACGACGGGGAGTCAGGCAACTATGGATGAACGAAATAGACAGATCGCTGAGATAGGTGCCTCACTGATT
AAGCATTGGTAACTGTCAGACCAAGTTTACTCATATATACTTTAGATTGATTTAAAACTTCATTTTTAAT
TTAAAAGGATCTAGGTGAAGATCCTTTTTGATAATCTCATGACCAAAATCCCTTAACGTGAGTTTTCGTT
CCACTGAGCGTCAGACCCCGTAGAAAAGATCAAAGGATCTTCTTGAGATCCTTTTTTTCTGCGCGTAATC
TGCTGCTTGCAAACAAAAAAACCACCGCTACCAGCGGTGGTTTGTTTGCCGGATCAAGAGCTACCAACTC
TTTTTCCGAAGGTAACTGGCTTCAGCAGAGCGCAGATACCAAATACTGTCCTTCTAGTGTAGCCGTAGTT
AGGCCACCACTTCAAGAACTCTGTAGCACCGCCTACATACCTCGCTCTGCTAATCCTGTTACCAGTGGCT
GCTGCCAGTGGCGATAAGTCGTGTCTTACCGGGTTGGACTCAAGACGATAGTTACCGGATAAGGCGCAGC
GGTCGGGCTGAACGGGGGGTTCGTGCACACAGCCCAGCTTGGAGCGAACGACCTACACCGAACTGAGATA
CCTACAGCGTGAGCTATGAGAAAGCGCCACGCTTCCCGAAGGGAGAAAGGCGGACAGGTATCCGGTAAGC
GGCAGGGTCGGAACAGGAGAGCGCACGAGGGAGCTTCCAGGGGGAAACGCCTGGTATCTTTATAGTCCTG
TCGGGTTTCGCCACCTCTGACTTGAGCGTCGATTTTTGTGATGCTCGTCAGGGGGGCGGAGCCTATGGAA
AAACGCCAGCAACGCGGCCTTTTTACGGTTCCTGGCCTTTTGCTGGCCTTTTGCTCACATGTTCTTTCCT
GCGTTATCCCCTGATTCTGTGGATAACCGTATTACCGCCTTTGAGTGAGCTGATACCGCTCGCCGCAGCC
GAACGACCGAGCGCAGCGAGTCAGTGAGCGAGGAAGCGGAAGAGCGCCCAATACGCAAACCGCCTCTCCC
CGCGCGTTGGCCGATTCATTAATGCAGCTGGCACGACAGGTTTCCCGACTGGAAAGCGGGCAGTGAGCGC
AACGCAATTAATGTGAGTTAGCTCACTCATTAGGCACCCCAGGCTTTACACTTTATGCTTCCGGCTCGTA
TGTTGTGTGGAATTGTGAGCGGATAACAATTTCACACAGGAAACAGCTATGACCATGATTACGCCAAGCG
CGCAATTAACCCTCACTAAAGGGAACAAAAGCTGGAGCTGCAAGCTTAATGTAGTCTTATGCAATACTCT
TGTAGTCTTGCAACATGGTAACGATGAGTTAGCAACATGCCTTACAAGGAGAGAAAAAGCACCGTGCATG
CCGATTGGTGGAAGTAAGGTGGTACGATCGTGCCTTATTAGGAAGGCAACAGACGGGTCTGACATGGATT
GGACGAACCACTGAATTGCCGCATTGCAGAGATATTGTATTTAAGTGCCTAGCTCGATACAATAAACGGG
TCTCTCTGGTTAGACCAGATCTGAGCCTGGGAGCTCTCTGGCTAACTAGGGAACCCACTGCTTAAGCCTC
AATAAAGCTTGCCTTGAGTGCTTCAAGTAGTGTGTGCCCGTCTGTTGTGTGACTCTGGTAACTAGAGATC
CCTCAGACCCTTTTAGTCAGTGTGGAAAATCTCTAGCAGTGGCGCCCGAACAGGGACCTGAAAGCGAAAG
GGAAACCAGAGCTCTCTCGACGCAGGACTCGGCTTGCTGAAGCGCGCACGGCAAGAGGCGAGGGGCGGCG
ACTGGTGAGTACGCCAAAAATTTTGACTAGCGGAGGCTAGAAGGAGAGAGATGGGTGCGAGAGCGTCAGT
ATTAAGCGGGGGAGAATTAGATCGCGATGGGAAAAAATTCGGTTAAGGCCAGGGGGAAAGAAAAAATATA
AATTAAAACATATAGTATGGGCAAGCAGGGAGCTAGAACGATTCGCAGTTAATCCTGGCCTGTTAGAAAC
ATCAGAAGGCTGTAGACAAATACTGGGACAGCTACAACCATCCCTTCAGACAGGATCAGAAGAACTTAGA
TCATTATATAATACAGTAGCAACCCTCTATTGTGTGCATCAAAGGATAGAGATAAAAGACACCAAGGAAG
CTTTAGACAAGATAGAGGAAGAGCAAAACAAAAGTAAGACCACCGCACAGCAAGCGGCCGCTGATCTTCA
GACCTGGAGGAGGAGATATGAGGGACAATTGGAGAAGTGAATTATATAAATATAAAGTAGTAAAAATTGA
ACCATTAGGAGTAGCACCCACCAAGGCAAAGAGAAGAGTGGTGCAGAGAGAAAAAAGAGCAGTGGGAATA
GGAGCTTTGTTCCTTGGGTTCTTGGGAGCAGCAGGAAGCACTATGGGCGCAGCCTCAATGACGCTGACGG
TACAGGCCAGACAATTATTGTCTGGTATAGTGCAGCAGCAGAACAATTTGCTGAGGGCTATTGAGGCGCA
ACAGCATCTGTTGCAACTCACAGTCTGGGGCATCAAGCAGCTCCAGGCAAGAATCCTGGCTGTGGAAAGA
TACCTAAAGGATCAACAGCTCCTGGGGATTTGGGGTTGCTCTGGAAAACTCATTTGCACCACTGCTGTGC
CTTGGAATGCTAGTTGGAGTAATAAATCTCTGGAACAGATTTGGAATCACACGACCTGGATGGAGTGGGA
CAGAGAAATTAACAATTACACAAGCTTAATACACTCCTTAATTGAAGAATCGCAAAACCAGCAAGAAAAG
AATGAACAAGAATTATTGGAATTAGATAAATGGGCAAGTTTGTGGAATTGGTTTAACATAACAAATTGGC
TGTGGTATATAAAATTATTCATAATGATAGTAGGAGGCTTGGTAGGTTTAAGAATAGTTTTTGCTGTACT
TTCTATAGTGAATAGAGTTAGGCAGGGATATTCACCATTATCGTTTCAGACCCACCTCCCAACCCCGAGG
GGACCCGACAGGCCCGAAGGAATAGAAGAAGAAGGTGGAGAGAGAGACAGAGACAGATCCATTCGATTAG
TGAACGGATCTCGACGGTATCGGTTAACTTTTAAAAGAAAAGGGGGGATTGGGGGGTACAGTGCAGGGGA
AAGAATAGTAGACATAATAGCAACAGACATACAAACTAAAGAATTACAAAAACAAATTACAAAAATTCAA
AATTTTATCGATCACGAGACTAGCCTCGAGAAGCTTGATATCGAATTCCCACGGGGTTGGGGTTGCGCCT
TTTCCAAGGCAGCCCTGGGTTTGCGCAGGGACGCGGCTGCTCTGGGCGTGGTTCCGGGAAACGCAGCGGC
GCCGACCCTGGGTCTCGCACATTCTTCACGTCCGTTCGCAGCGTCACCCGGATCTTCGCCGCTACCCTTG
TGGGCCCCCCGGCGACGCTTCCTGCTCCGCCCCTAAGTCGGGAAGGTTCCTTGCGGTTCGCGGCGTGCCG
GACGTGACAAACGGAAGCCGCACGTCTCACTAGTACCCTCGCAGACGGACAGCGCCAGGGAGCAATGGCA
GCGCGCCGACCGCGATGGGCTGTGGCCAATAGCGGCTGCTCAGCGGGGCGCGCCGAGAGCAGCGGCCGGG
AAGGGGCGGTGCGGGAGGCGGGGTGTGGGGCGGTAGTGTGGGCCCTGTTCCTGCCCGCGCGGTGTTCCGC
ATTCTGCAAGCCTCCGGAGCGCACGTCGGCAGTCGGCTCCCTCGTTGACCGAATCACCGACCTCTCTCCC
CAGGGGGATCCACCGGTTCGTCGACTAGTCCAGTGTGGTGGAATTCTGCAGATATCAACAAGTTTGTACA
AAAAAGCAGGCTCCACCATGGAAGGTAAGCCTATCCCTAACCCTCTCCTCGGTCTCGATTCTACGGGATC
CATGGGAACCAATTCAGTCCCTAGGCTTTTGCAAAAAGCTTGGCATTCCGGTACTGTTGGTAAAGCCACC
ATGGAAGACGCCAAAAACATAAAGAAAGGCCCGGCGCCATTCTATCCGCTGGAAGATGGAACCGCTGGAG
AGCAACTGCATAAGGCTATGAAGAGATACGCCCTGGTTCCTGGAACAATTGCTTTTACAGATGCACATAT
CGAGGTGGACATCACTTACGCTGAGTACTTCGAAATGTCCGTTCGGTTGGCAGAAGCTATGAAACGATAT
GGGCTGAATACAAATCACAGAATCGTCGTATGCAGTGAAAACTCTCTTCAATTCTTTATGCCGGTGTTGG
GCGCGTTATTTATCGGAGTTGCAGTTGCGCCCGCGAACGACATTTATAATGAACGTGAATTGCTCAACAG
TATGGGCATTTCGCAGCCTACCGTGGTGTTCGTTTCCAAAAAGGGGTTGCAAAAAATTTTGAACGTGCAA
AAAAAGCTCCCAATCATCCAAAAAATTATTATCATGGATTCTAAAACGGATTACCAGGGATTTCAGTCGA
TGTACACGTTCGTCACATCTCATCTACCTCCCGGTTTTAATGAATACGATTTTGTGCCAGAGTCCTTCGA
TAGGGACAAGACAATTGCACTGATCATGAACTCCTCTGGATCTACTGGTCTGCCTAAAGGTGTCGCTCTG
CCTCATAGAACTGCCTGCGTGAGATTCTCGCATGCCAGAGATCCTATTTTTGGCAATCAAATCATTCCGG
ATACTGCGATTTTAAGTGTTGTTCCATTCCATCACGGTTTTGGAATGTTTACTACACTCGGATATTTGAT
ATGTGGATTTCGAGTCGTCTTAATGTATAGATTTGAAGAAGAGCTGTTTCTGAGGAGCCTTCAGGATTAC
AAGATTCAAAGTGCGCTGCTGGTGCCAACCCTATTCTCCTTCTTCGCCAAAAGCACTCTGATTGACAAAT
ACGATTTATCTAATTTACACGAAATTGCTTCTGGTGGCGCTCCCCTCTCTAAGGAAGTCGGGGAAGCGGT
TGCCAAGAGGTTCCATCTGCCAGGTATCAGGCAAGGATATGGGCTCACTGAGACTACATCAGCTATTCTG
ATTACACCCGAGGGGGATGATAAACCGGGCGCGGTCGGTAAAGTTGTTCCATTTTTTGAAGCGAAGGTTG
TGGATCTGGATACCGGGAAAACGCTGGGCGTTAATCAAAGAGGCGAACTGTGTGTGAGAGGTCCTATGAT
TATGTCCGGTTATGTAAACAATCCGGAAGCGACCAACGCCTTGATTGACAAGGATGGATGGCTACATTCT
GGAGACATAGCTTACTGGGACGAAGACGAACACTTCTTCATCGTTGACCGCCTGAAGTCTCTGATTAAGT
ACAAAGGCTATCAGGTGGCTCCCGCTGAATTGGAATCCATCTTGCTCCAACACCCCAACATCTTCGACGC
AGGTGTCGCAGGTCTTCCCGACGATGACGCCGGTGAACTTCCCGCCGCCGTTGTTGTTTTGGAGCACGGA
AAGACGATGACGGAAAAAGAGATCGTGGATTACGTCGCCAGTCAAGTAACAACCGCGAAAAAGTTGCGCG
GAGGAGTTGTGTTTGTGGACGAAGTACCGAAAGGTCTTACCGGAAAACTCGACGCAAGAAAAATCAGAGA
GATCCTCATAAAGGCCAAGAAGGGCGGAAAGATCGCCGTGTAATTCTAGACCCAGCTTTCTTGTACAAAG
TGGTTGATATCCAGCACAGTGGCGGCCGCTCGACAATCAACCTCTGGATTACAAAATTTGTGAAAGATTG
ACTGGTATTCTTAACTATGTTGCTCCTTTTACGCTATGTGGATACGCTGCTTTAATGCCTTTGTATCATG
CTATTGCTTCCCGTATGGCTTTCATTTTCTCCTCCTTGTATAAATCCTGGTTGCTGTCTCTTTATGAGGA
GTTGTGGCCCGTTGTCAGGCAACGTGGCGTGGTGTGCACTGTGTTTGCTGACGCAACCCCCACTGGTTGG
GGCATTGCCACCACCTGTCAGCTCCTTTCCGGGACTTTCGCTTTCCCCCTCCCTATTGCCACGGCGGAAC
TCATCGCCGCCTGCCTTGCCCGCTGCTGGACAGGGGCTCGGCTGTTGGGCACTGACAATTCCGTGGTGTT
GTCGGGGAAGCTGACGTCCTTTCCATGGCTGCTCGCCTGTGTTGCCACCTGGATTCTGCGCGGGACGTCC
TTCTGCTACGTCCCTTCGGCCCTCAATCCAGCGGACCTTCCTTCCCGCGGCCTGCTGCCGGCTCTGCGGC
CTCTTCCGCGTCTTCGCCTTCGCCCTCAGACGAGTCGGATCTCCCTTTGGGCCGCCTCCCCGCCTGGAAT
TCTACCGGGTAGGGGAGGCGCTTTTCCCAAGGCAGTCTGGAGCATGCGCTTTAGCAGCCCCGCTGGGCAC
TTGGCGCTACACAAGTGGCCTCTGGCCTCGCACACATTCCACATCCACCGGTAGGCGCCAACCGGCTCCG
TTCTTTGGTGGCCCCTTCGCGCCACCTTCTACTCCTCCCCTAGTCAGGAAGTTCCCCCCCGCCCCGCAGC
TCGCGTCGTGCAGGACGTGACAAATGGAAGTAGCACGTCTCACTAGTCTCGTGCAGATGGACAGCACCGC
TGAGCAATGGAAGCGGGTAGGCCTTTGGGGCAGCGGCCAATAGCAGCTTTGCTCCTTCGCTTTCTGGGCT
CAGAGGCTGGGAAGGGGTGGGTCCGGGGGCGGGCTCAGGGGCGGGCTCAGGGGCGGGGCGGGCGCCCGAA
GGTCCTCCGGAGGCCCGGCATTCTGCACGCTTCAAAAGCGCACGTCTGCCGCGCTGTTCTCCTCTTCCTC
ATCTCCGGGCCTTTCGACCTGCAGCCCAAGCTTACCATGACCGAGTACAAGCCCACGGTGCGCCTCGCCA
CCCGCGACGACGTCCCCAGGGCCGTACGCACCCTCGCCGCCGCGTTCGCCGACTACCCCGCCACGCGCCA
CACCGTCGATCCGGACCGCCACATCGAGCGGGTCACCGAGCTGCAAGAACTCTTCCTCACGCGCGTCGGG
CTCGACATCGGCAAGGTGTGGGTCGCGGACGACGGCGCCGCGGTGGCGGTCTGGACCACGCCGGAGAGCG
TCGAAGCGGGGGCGGTGTTCGCCGAGATCGGCCCGCGCATGGCCGAGTTGAGCGGTTCCCGGCTGGCCGC
GCAGCAACAGATGGAAGGCCTCCTGGCGCCGCACCGGCCCAAGGAGCCCGCGTGGTTCCTGGCCACCGTC
GGCGTCTCGCCCGACCACCAGGGCAAGGGTCTGGGCAGCGCCGTCGTGCTCCCCGGAGTGGAGGCGGCCG
AGCGCGCCGGGGTGCCCGCCTTCCTGGAGACCTCCGCGCCCCGCAACCTCCCCTTCTACGAGCGGCTCGG
CTTCACCGTCACCGCCGACGTCGAGGTGCCCGAAGGACCGCGCACCTGGTGCATGACCCGCAAGCCCGGT
GCCTGACGCCCGCCCCACGACCCGCAGCGCCCGACCGAAAGGAGCGCACGACCCCATGCATCTCGAGGGC
CCGGTACCTTTAAGACCAATGACTTACAAGGCAGCTGTAGATCTTAGCCACTTTTTAAAAGAAAAGGGGG
GACTGGAAGGGCTAGCTCACTCCCAACGAAGACAAGATCTGCTTTTTGCTTGTACTGGGTCTCTCTGGTT
AGACCAGATCTGAGCCTGGGAGCTCTCTGGCTGCCTAGGGAACCCACTGCTTAAGCCTCAATAAAGCTTG
CCTTGAGTGCTTCAAGTAGTGTGTGCCCGTCTGTTGTGTGACTCTGGTAACTAGAGATCCCTCAGACCCT
TTTAGTCAGTGTGGAAAATCTCTAGCAGTAGTAGTTCATGTCATCTTATTATTCAGTATTTATAACTTGC
AAAGAAATGAATATCAGAGAGTGAGAGGAACTTGTTTATTGCAGCTTATAATGGTTACAAATAAAGCAAT
AGCATCACAAATTTCACAAATAAAGCATTTTTTTCACTGCATTCTAGTTGTGGTTTGTCCAAACTCATCA
ATGTATCTTATCATGTCTGGCTCTAGCTATCCCGCCCCTAACTCCGCCCAGTTCCGCCCATTCTCCGCCC
CATGGCTGACTAATTTTTTTTATTTATGCAGAGGCCGAGGCCGCCTCGGCCTCTGAGCTATTCCAGAAGT
AGTGAGGAGGCTTTTTTGGAGGCCTAGGCTTTTGCGTCGAGACGTACCCAATTCGCCCTATAGTGAGTCG
TATTACGCGCGCTCACTGGCCGTCGTTTTACAACGTCGTGACTGGGAAAACCCTGGCGTTACCCAACTTA
ATCGCCTTGCAGCACATCCCCCTTTCGCCAGCTGGCGTAATAGCGAAGAGGCCCGCACCGATCGCCCTTC
CCAACAGTTGCGCAGCCTGAATGGCGAATGGCGCG
[124 nt withheld, positions 9276-9399]
C
[91 nt withheld, positions 9401-9491]
A
[49 nt withheld, positions 9493-9541]
CCTTTGACGTTGGAGTCCACGTTCTTT
[37 nt withheld, positions 9569-9605]
ACCCTATCTCGGTCTATTCTTTTGATTTATAAGGGATTTTGCCGATTTCGGCCTATTGGTTAAAAAATGA
GCTGATTTAACAAAAATTTAACGCGAATTTTAACAAAATATTAACGTTTACAATTTCC
