>Addgene plasmid #19360 | pLenti PGK V5-LUC Puro (w543-1) | addgene partial sequence | sequence record 151811 | hPGK-F 5'-GTGTTCCGCATTCTGCAAG-3'
CCTCGTTGACCGAATCACCGACCTCTCTCCCCAGGGGGATCCACCGGTTCGTCGACTAGTCCAGTGTGGT
GGAATTCTGCAGATATCAACAAGTTTGTACAAAAAAGCAGGCTCCACCATGGAAGGTAAGCCTATCCCTA
ACCCTCTCCTCGGTCTCGATTCTACGGGATCCATGGGAACCAATTCAGTCCCTAGGCTTTTGCAAAAAGC
TTGGCATTCCGGTACTGTTGGTAAAGCCACCATGGAAGACGCCAAAAACATAAAGAAAGGCCCGGCGCCA
TTCTATCCGCTGGAAGATGGAACCGCTGGAGAGCAACTGCATAAGGCTATGAAGAGATACGCCCTGGTTC
CTGGAACAATTGCTTTTACAGATGCACATATCGAGGTGGACATCACTTACGCTGAGTACTTCGAAATGTC
CGTTCGGTTGGCAGAAGCTATGAAACGATATGGGCTGAATACAAATCACAGAATCGTCGTATGCAGTGAA
AACTCTCTTCAATTCTTTATGCCGGTGTTGGGCGCGTTATTTATCGGAGTTGCAGTTGCGCCCGCGAACG
ACATTTATAATGAACGTGAATTGCTCAACAGTATGGGCATTTCGCAGCCTACCGTGGTGTTCGTTTCCAA
AAAGGGGTTGCAAAAAATTTTGAACGTGCAAAAAAAGCTCCCAATCATCCAAAAAATTATTATCATGGAT
TCTAAAACGGATTACCAGGGATTTCAGTCGATGTACACGTTCGTCACATCTCATCTACCTCCCGGTTTTA
ATGAATACGATTTTGTGCCAGAGTCCTTCGATAGGG
