>Addgene plasmid #19360 | pLenti PGK V5-LUC Puro (w543-1) | addgene partial sequence | sequence record 151813 | WPRE-R 5'-CATAGCGTAAAAGGAGCAACA-3'
AATTTTGTAATCCAGAGGTTGATTGTCGAGCGGCCGCCACTGTGCTGGATATCAACCACTTTGTACAAGA
AAGCTGGGTCTAGAATTACACGGCGATCTTTCCGCCCTTCTTGGCCTTTATGAGGATCTCTCTGATTTTT
CTTGCGTCGAGTTTTCCGGTAAGACCTTTCGGTACTTCGTCCACAAACACAACTCCTCCGCGCAACTTTT
TCGCGGTTGTTACTTGACTGGCGACGTAATCCACGATCTCTTTTTCCGTCATCGTCTTTCCGTGCTCCAA
AACAACAACGGCGGCGGGAAGTTCACCGGCGTCATCGTCGGGAAGACCTGCGACACCTGCGTCGAAGATG
TTGGGGTGTTGGAGCAAGATGGATTCCAATTCAGCGGGAGCCACCTGATAGCCTTTGTACTTAATCAGAG
ACTTCAGGCGGTCAACGATGAAGAAGTGTTCGTCTTCGTCCCAGTAAGCTATGTCTCCAGAATGTAGCCA
TCCATCCTTGTCAATCAAGGCGTTGGTCGCTTCCGGATTGTTTACATAACCGGACATAATCATAGGACCT
CTCACACACAGTTCGCCTCTTTGATTAACGCCCAGCGTTTTCCCGGTATCCAGATCCACAACCTTCGCTT
CAAAAAATGGAACAACTTTACCGACCGCGCCCGGTTTATCATCCCCCTCGGGTGTAATCAGAATAGCTGA
TGTAGTCTCAGTGAGCCCATATCCTTGCCTGATACCTGGCAGATGGAACCTCTTGGCAACCGCTTCCCCG
ACTTCCTTAGAGAGGGGAGCGCCACCAGAAGCAATTTCGTGTAAATTAGATAAATCGTATTTGTCAATCA
GAGTGCTTTTGGCGAAGAAGGAGAATAGGGTTGGCACCAGCAGCGCACTTTGAATCTTGTAATCCTGAAG
GCTCCTCAGAAACAGCTCTTCTT
